>Addgene plasmid #16529 | pAdTrack-PPARdelta | addgene full sequence | sequence record 129644 | Addgene NGS results
AGCGCCTGATGCGGTATTTTCTCCTTACGCATCTGTGCGGTATTTCACACCGCATATGGATCCATGCATG
TTAATTAACATCATCAATAATATACCTTATTTTGGATTGAAGCCAATATGATAATGAGGGGGTGGAGTTT
GTGACGTGGCGCGGGGCGTGGGAACGGGGCGGGTGACGTAGGTTTTAGGGCGGAGTAACTTGTATGTGTT
GGGAATTGTAGTTTTCTTAAAATGGGAAGTGACGTAACGTGGGAAAACGGAAGTGACGATTTGAGGAAGT
TGTGGGTTTTTTGGCTTTCGTTTCTGGGCGTAGGTTCGCGTGCGGTTTTCTGGGTGTTTTTTGTGGACTT
TAACCGTTACGTCATTTTTTAGTCCTATATATACTCGCTCTGCACTTGGCCCTTTTTTACACTGTGACTG
ATTGAGCTGGTGCCGTGTCGAGTGGTGTTTTTTTAATAGGTTTTCTTTTTTACTGGTAAGGCTGACTGTT
ATGGCTGCCGCTGTGGAAGCGCTGTATGTTGTTCTGGAGCGGGAGGGTGCTATTTTGCCTAGGCAGGAGG
GTTTTTCAGGTGTTTATGTGTTTTTCTCTCCTATTAATTTTGTTATACCTCCTATGGGGGCTGTAATGTT
GTCTCTACGCCTGCGGGTATGTATTCCCCCGGGCTATTTCGGTCGCTTTTTAGCACTGACCGATGTGAAT
CAACCTGATGTGTTTACCGAGTCTTACATTATGACTCCGGACATGACCGAGGAGCTGTCGGTGGTGCTTT
TTAATCACGGTGACCAGTTTTTTTACGGTCACGCCGGCATGGCCGTAGTCCGTCTTATGCTTATAAGGGT
TGTTTTTCCTGTTGTAAGACAGGCTTCTAATGTTTAAATGTTTTTTTGTTATTTTATTTTGTGTTTATGC
AGAAACCCGCAGACATGTTTGAGAGAAAAATGGTGTCTTTTTCTGTGGTGGTTCCGGAGCTTACCTGCCT
TTATCTGCATGAGCATGACTACGATGTGCTTTCTTTTTTGCGCGAGGCTTTGCCTGATTTTTTGAGCAGC
ACCTTGCATTTTATATCGCCGCCCATGCAACAAGCTATTGAATTCGTTTAAACTCCCTCTCAAGTCTGTA
TACGGGGACACGGACAGCCTTTTCGTCACCGAGCGTGGACACCGGCTCATGGAAACCAGAGGTAAGAAAC
GCATCAAAAAGCATGGGGGAAACCTGGTTTTTGACCCCGAACGGCCAGAGCTCACCTGGCTCGTGGAATG
CGAGACCGTCTGCGGGGCCTGCGGCGCGGATGCCTACTCCCCGGAATCGGTATTTCTCGCGCCCAAGCTC
TACGCCCTCAAAAGTCTGCACTGCCCCTCGTGCGGCGCCTCCTCCAAGGGCAAGCTGCGCGCCAAGGGCC
ACGCCGCGGAGGGGCTGGACTATGACACCATGGTCAAATGCTACCTGGCCGACGCGCAGGGCGAAGACCG
GCAGCGCTTCAGCACCAGCAGGACCAGCCTCAAGCGCACCCTGGCCAGCGCGCAGCCCGGAGCGCACCCC
TTCACCGTGACCCAGACTACGCTGACGAGGACCCTGCGCCCGTGGAAAGACATGACCCTGGCCCGTCTGG
ACGAGCACCGACTACTGCCGTACAGCGAAAGCCGCCCCAACCCGCGAAACGAGGAGATATGCTGGATCGA
GATGCCGTAGAGCAGGTGACCGAGCTGTGGGACCGCCTGGAACTGCTTGGTCAAACGCTCAAAAGCATGC
CTACGGCGGACGGTCTCAAACCGTTGAAAAACTTTGCTTCCTTGCAAGAACTGCTATCGCTGGGCGGCGA
GCGCCTTCTGGCGGATTTGGTCAGGGAAAACATGCGAGTCAGGGACATGCTTAACGAAGTGGCCCCCCTG
CTCAGGGATGACGGCAGCTGCAGCTCTCTTAACTACCAGTTGCAGCCGGTAATAGGTGTGATTTACGGGC
CCACCGGCTGCGGTAAGTCGCAGCTGCTCAGGAACCTGCTTTCTTCCCAGCTGATCTCCCCTACCCCGGA
AACCGTTTTCTTCATCGCCCCGCAGGTAGACATGATCCCCCCATCTGAACTCAAAGCGTGGGAAATGCAA
ATCTGTGAGGGTAACTACGCCCCTGGGCCGGATGGAACCATTATACCGCAGTCTGGCACCCTCCGCCCGC
GCTTTGTAAAAATGGCCTATGACGATCTCATCCTGGAACACAACTATGACGTTAGTGATCCCAGAAATAT
CTTCGCCCAGGCCGCCGCCCGTGGGCCCATTGCCATCATTATGGACGAATGCATGGAAAATCTTGGAGGT
CACAAGGGCGTCTCCAAGTTCTTCCACGCATTTCCTTCTAAGCTACATGACAAATTTCCCAAGTGCACCG
GATACACTGTGCTGGTGGTTCTGCACAACATGAATCCCCGGAGGGATATGGCTGGGAACATAGCCAACCT
AAAAATACAGTCCAAGATGCATCTCATATCCCCACGTATGCACCCATCCCAGCTTAACCGCTTTGTAAAC
ACTTACACCAAGGGCCTGCCCCTGGCAATCAGCTTGCTACTGAAAGACATTTTTAGGCACCACGCCCAGC
GCTCCTGCTACGACTGGATCATCTACAACACCACCCCGCAGCATGAAGCTCTGCAGTGGTGCTACCTCCA
CCCCAGAGACGGGCTTATGCCCATGTATCTGAACATCCAGAGTCACCTTTACCACGTCCTGGAAAAAATA
CACAGGACCCTCAACGACCGAGACCGCTGGTCCCGGGCCTACCGCGCGCGCAAAACCCCTAAATAAAGAC
AGCAAGACACTTGCTTGATCCAAATCCAAACAGAGTCTGGTTTTTTATTTATGTTTTAAACCGCATTGGG
AGGGGAGGAAGCCTTCAGGGCAGAAACCTGCTGGCGCAGATCCAACAGCTGCTGAGAAACGACATTAAGT
TCCCGGGTCAAAGAATCCAATTGTGCCAAAAGAGCCGTCAACTTGTCATCGCGGGCGGATGAACGGGAAG
CTGCACTGCTTGCAAGCGGGCTCAGGAAAGCAAAGTCAGTCACAATCCCGCGGGCGGTGGCTGCAGCGGC
TGAAGCGGCGGCGGAGGCTGCAGTCTCCAACGGCGTTCCAGACACGGTCTCGTAGGTCAAGGTAGTAGAG
TTTGCGGGCAGGACGGGGCGACCATCAATGCTGGAGCCCATCACATTCTGACGCACCCCGGCCCATGGGG
GCATGCGCGTTGTCAAATATGAGCTCACAATGCTTCCATCAAACGAGTTGGTGCTCATGGCGGCGGCGGC
TGCTGCAAAACAGATACAAAACTACATAAGACCCCCACCTTATATATTCTTTCCCACCCTTAACCACGCC
CAGATCCTCTAGCAGTGATAAACGTCTAATAGTAATCAATTACGGGGTCATTAGTTCATAGCCCATATAT
GGAGTTCCGCGTTACATAACTTACGGTAAATGGCCCGCCTGGCTGACCGCCCAACGACCCCCGCCCATTG
ACGTCAATAATGACGTATGTTCCCATAGTAACGCCAATAGGGACTTTCCATTGACGTCAATGGGTGGAGT
ATTTACGGTAAACTGCCCACTTGGCAGTACATCAAGTGTATCATATGCCAAGTACGCCCCCTATTGACGT
CAATGACGGTAAATGGCCCGCCTGGCATTATGCCCAGTACATGACCTTATGGGACTTTCCTACTTGGCAG
TACATCTACGTATTAGTCATCGCTATTACCATGGTGATGCGGTTTTGGCAGTACATCAATGGGCGTGGAT
AGCGGTTTGACTCACGGGGATTTCCAAGTCTCCACCCCATTGACGTCAATGGGAGTTTGTTTTGGCACCA
AAATCAACGGGACTTTCCAAAATGTCGTAACAACTCCGCCCCATTGACGCAAATGGGCGGTAGGCGTGTA
CGGTGGGAGGTCTATATAAGCAGAGCTGGTTTAGTGAACCGTCAGATCCGCTAGAGATCTGGTACCGAAA
TGGGATACGATGTTCCAGATTACGCTTCGTACGATGTTCCAGATTACGCAAGCTTGCTAGCGGCCGCTCG
AGGAATGGAGCAGCCACAGGAGGAAGCCCCTGAGGTCCGGGAAGAGGAGGAGAAAGAGGAAGTGGCAGAG
GCAGAAGGAGCCCCAGAGCTCAATGGGGGACCACAGCATGCACTTCCTTCCAGCAGCTACACAGACCTCT
CCCGGAGCTCCTCGCCACCCTCACTGCTGGACCAACTGCAGATGGGCTGTGACGGGGCCTCATGCGGCAG
CCTCAACATGGAGTGCCGGGTGTGCGGGGACAAGGCATCGGGCTTCCACTACGGTGTTCATGCATGTGAG
GGGTGCAAGGGCTTCTTCCGTCGTACGATCCGCATGAAGCTGGAGTACGAGAAGTGTGAGCGCAGCTGCA
AGATTCAGAAGAAGAACCGCAACAAGTGCCAGTACTGCCGCTTCCAGAAGTGCCTGGCACTGGGCATGTC
ACACAACGCTATCCGTTTTGGTCGGATGCCGGAGGCTGAGAAGAGGAAGCTGGTGGCAGGGCTGACTGCA
AATGAGGGGAGCCAGTACAACCCACAGGTGGCCGACCTGAAGGCCTTCTCCAAGCACATCTACAATGCCT
ACCTGAAAAACTTCAACATGACCAAAAAGAAGGCCCGCAGCATCCTCACCGGCAAAGCCAGCCACACGGC
GCCCTTTGTGATCCACGACATCGAGACATTGTGGCAGGCAGAGAAGGGGCTGGTGTGGAAGCAGTTGGTG
AATGGCCTGCCTCCCTACAAGGAGATCAGCGTGCACGTCTTCTACCGCTGCCAGTGCACCACAGTGGAGA
CCGTGCGGGAGCTCACTGAGTTCGCCAAGAGCATCCCCAGCTTCAGCAGCCTCTTCCTCAACGACCAGGT
TACCCTTCTCAAGTATGGCGTGCACGAGGCCATCTTCGCCATGCTGGCCTCTATCGTCAACAAGGACGGG
CTGCTGGTAGCCAACGGCAGTGGCTTTGTCACCCGTGAGTTCCTGCGCAGCCTCCGCAAACCCTTCAGTG
ATATCATTGAGCCTAAGTTTGAATTTGCTGTCAAGTTCAACGCCCTGGAACTTGATGACAGTGACCTGGC
CCTATTCATTGCGGCCATCATTCTGTGTGGAGACCGGCCAGGCCTCATGAACGTTCCACGGGTGGAGGCT
ATCCAGGACACCATCCTGCGTGCCCTCGAATTCCACCTGCAGGCCAACCACCCTGATGCCCAGTACCTCT
TCCCCAAGCTGCTGCAGAAGATGGCTGACCTGCGGCAACTGGTCACCGAGCACGCCCAGATGATGCAGCG
GATCAAGAAGACCGAAACCGAGACCTCGCTGCACCCTCTGCTCCAGGAGATCTACAAGGACATGTACTAA
TCTAGATAAGATATCCGATCCACCGGATCTAGATAACTGATCATAATCAGCCATACCACATTTGTAGAGG
TTTTACTTGCTTTAAAAAACCTCCCACACCTCCCCCTGAACCTGAAACATAAAATGAATGCAATTGTTGT
TGTTAACTTGTTTATTGCAGCTTATAATGGTTACAAATAAAGCAATAGCATCACAAATTTCACAAATAAA
GCATTTTTTTCACTGCATTCTAGTTGTGGTTTGTCCAAACTCATCAATGTATCTTAACGCGGAGGTTTAT
CGACGATCTGCTAGTGATTAATAGTAATCAATTACGGGGTCATTAGTTCATAGCCCATATATGGAGTTCC
GCGTTACATAACTTACGGTAAATGGCCCGCCTGGCTGACCGCCCAACGACCCCCGCCCATTGACGTCAAT
AATGACGTATGTTCCCATAGTAACGCCAATAGGGACTTTCCATTGACGTCAATGGGTGGAGTATTTACGG
TAAACTGCCCACTTGGCAGTACATCAAGTGTATCATATGCCAAGTACGCCCCCTATTGACGTCAATGACG
GTAAATGGCCCGCCTGGCATTATGCCCAGTACATGACCTTATGGGACTTTCCTACTTGGCAGTACATCTA
CGTATTAGTCATCGCTATTACCATGGTGATGCGGTTTTGGCAGTACATCAATGGGCGTGGATAGCGGTTT
GACTCACGGGGATTTCCAAGTCTCCACCCCATTGACGTCAATGGGAGTTTGTTTTGGCACCAAAATCAAC
GGGACTTTCCAAAATGTCGTAACAACTCCGCCCCATTGACGCAAATGGGCGGTAGGCGTGTACGGTGGGA
GGTCTATATAAGCAGAGCTGGTTTAGTGAACCGTCAGATCCGCTAGCGCTACCGGTCGCCACCATGGTGA
GCAAGGGCGAGGAGCTGTTCACCGGGGTGGTGCCCATCCTGGTCGAGCTGGACGGCGACGTAAACGGCCA
CAAGTTCAGCGTGTCCGGCGAGGGCGAGGGCGATGCCACCTACGGCAAGCTGACCCTGAAGTTCATCTGC
ACCACCGGCAAGCTGCCCGTGCCCTGGCCCACCCTCGTGACCACCCTGACCTACGGCGTGCAGTGCTTCA
GCCGCTACCCCGACCACATGAAGCAGCACGACTTCTTCAAGTCCGCCATGCCCGAAGGCTACGTCCAGGA
GCGCACCATCTTCTTCAAGGACGACGGCAACTACAAGACCCGCGCCGAGGTGAAGTTCGAGGGCGACACC
CTGGTGAACCGCATCGAGCTGAAGGGCATCGACTTCAAGGAGGACGGCAACATCCTGGGGCACAAGCTGG
AGTACAACTACAACAGCCACAACGTCTATATCATGGCCGACAAGCAGAAGAACGGCATCAAGGTGAACTT
CAAGATCCGCCACAACATCGAGGACGGCAGCGTGCAGCTCGCCGACCACTACCAGCAGAACACCCCCATC
GGCGACGGCCCCGTGCTGCTGCCCGACAACCACTACCTGAGCACCCAGTCCGCCCTGAGCAAAGACCCCA
ACGAGAAGCGCGATCACATGGTCCTGCTGGAGTTCGTGACCGCCGCCGGGATCACTCTCGGCATGGACGA
GCTGTACAAGTCCGGACTCAGATCCACCGGATCTAGATAACTGATCATAATCAGCCATACCACATTTGTA
GAGGTTTTACTTGCTTTAAAAAACCTCCCACACCTCCCCCTGAACCTGAAACATAAAATGAATGCAATTG
TTGTTGTTAACTTGTTTATTGCAGCTTATAATGGTTACAAATAAAGCAATAGCATCACAAATTTCACAAA
TAAAGCATTTTTTTCACTGCATTCTAGTTGTGGTTTGTCCAAACTCATCAATGTATCTTAACGCGATCAA
GCTAGCTTGCTAGACTCGACTGACTATAATAATAAAACGCCAACTTTGACCCGGAACGCGGAAAACACCT
GAGAAAAACACCTGGGCGAGTCTCCACGTAAACGGTCAAAGTCCCCGCGGCCCTAGACAAATATTACGCG
CTATGAGTAACACAAAATTATTCAGATTTCACTTCCTCTTATTCAGTTTTCCCGCGAAAATGGCCAAATC
TTACTCGGTTACGCCCAAATTTACTACAACATCCGCCTAAAACCGCGCGAAAATTGTCACTTCCTGTGTA
CACCGGCGCACACCAAAAACGTCACTTTTGCCACATCCGTCGCTTACATGTGTTCCGCCACACTTGCAAC
ATCACACTTCCGCCACACTACTACGTCACCCGCCCCGTTCCCACGCCCCGCGCCACGTCACAAACTCCAC
CCCCTCATTATCATATTGGCTTCAATCCAAAATAAGGTATATTATTGATGATGTTAATTAAGAATTAATT
CGATCCTGAATGGCGAATGG
[124 nt withheld, positions 7791-7914]
C
[91 nt withheld, positions 7916-8006]
A
[49 nt withheld, positions 8008-8056]
CCTTTGACGTTGGAGTCCACGTTCTTT
[37 nt withheld, positions 8084-8120]
ACCCTATCTCGGTCTATTCTTTTGATTTATAAGGGATTTTGCCGATTTCGGCCTATTGGTTAAAAAATGA
GCTGATTTAACAAAAATTTTAACAAAATTCAGAAGAACTCGTCAAGAAGGCGATAGAAGGCGATGCGCTG
CGAATCGGGAGCGGCGATACCGTAAAGCACGAGGAAGCGGTCAGCCCATTCGCCGCCAAGCTCTTCAGCA
ATATCACGGGTAGCCAACGCTATGTCCTGATAGCGGTCCGCCACACCCAGCCGGCCACAGTCGATGAATC
CAGAAAAGCGGCCATTTTCCACCATGATATTCGGCAAGCAGGCATCGCCATGGGTCACGACGAGATCCTC
GCCGTCGGGCATGCTCGCCTTGAGCCTGGCGAACAGTTCGGCTGGCGCGAGCCCCTGATGCTCTTCGTCC
AGATCATCCTGATCGACAAGACCGGCTTCCATCCGAGTACGTGCTCGCTCGATGCGATGTTTCGCTTGGT
GGTCGAATGGGCAGGTAGCCGGATCAAGCGTATGCAGCCGCCGCATTGCATCAGCCATGATGGATACTTT
CTCGGCAGGAGCAAGGTGAGATGACAGGAGATCCTGCCCCGGCACTTCGCCCAATAGCAGCCAGTCCCTT
CCCGCTTCAGTGACAACGTCGAGCACAGCTGCGCAAGGAACGCCCGTCGTGGCCAGCCACGATAGCCGCG
CTGCCTCGTCTTGCAGTTCATTCAGGGCACCGGACAGGTCGGTCTTGACAAAAAGAACCGGGCGCCCCTG
CGCTGACAGCCGGAACACGGCGGCATCAGAGCAGCCGATTGTCTGTTGTGCCCAGTCATAGCCGAATAGC
CTCTCCACCCAAGCGGCCGGAGAACCTGCGTGCAATCCATCTTGTTCAATCATGCGAAACGATCCTCATC
CTGTCTCTTGATCAGAGCTTGATCCCCTGCGCCATCAGATCCTTGGCGGCAAGAAAGCCATCCAGTTTAC
TTTGCAGGGCTTCCCAACCTTACCAGAGGGCGCCCCAGCTGGCAATTCCGGTTCGCTTGCTGTCCATAAA
ACCGCCCAGTCTAGCTATCGCCATGTAAGCCCACTGCAAGCTACCTGCTTTCTCTTTGCGCTTGCGTTTT
CCCTTGTCCAGATAGCCCAGTAGCTGACATTCATCCGGGGTCAGCACCGTTTCTGCGGACTGGCTTTCTA
CGTGAAAAGGATCTAGGTGAAGATCCTTTTTGATAATCTCATGGCTGCAGCAATGGCAACAACGTTGCGC
AAACTATTAACTGGCGAACTACTTACTCTAGCTTCCCGGCAACAATTAATAGACTGGATGGAGGCGGATA
AAGTTGCAGGACCACTTCTGCGCTCGGCCCTTCCGGCTGGCTGGTTTATTGCTGATAAATCTGGAGCCGG
TGAGCGTGGGTCTCGCGGTATCATTGCAGCACTGGGGCCAGATGGTAAGCCCTCCCGTATCGTAGTTATC
TACACGACGGGGAGTCAGGCAACTATGGATGAACGAAATAGACAGATCGCTGAGATAGGTGCCTCACTGA
TTAAGCATTGGTAACTGTCAGACCAAGTTTACTCATATATACTTTAGATTGATTTAAAACTTCATTTTTA
ATTTAAAAGGATCTAGGTGAAGATCCTTTTTGATAATCTCATGACCAAAATCCCTTAACGTGAGTTTTCG
TTCCACTGAGCGTCAGACCCCGTAGAAAAGATCAAAGGATCTTCTTGAGATCCTTTTTTTCTGCGCGTAA
TCTGCTGCTTGCAAACAAAAAAACCACCGCTACCAGCGGTGGTTTGTTTGCCGGATCAAGAGCTACCAAC
TCTTTTTCCGAAGGTAACTGGCTTCAGCAGAGCGCAGATACCAAATACTGTCCTTCTAGTGTAGCCGTAG
TTAGGCCACCACTTCAAGAACTCTGTAGCACCGCCTACATACCTCGCTCTGCTAATCCTGTTACCAGTGG
CTGCTGCCAGTGGCGATAAGTCGTGTCTTACCGGGTTGGACTCAAGACGATAGTTACCGGATAAGGCGCA
GCGGTCGGGCTGAACGGGGGGTTCGTGCACACAGCCCAGCTTGGAGCGAACGACCTACACCGAACTGAGA
TACCTACAGCGTGAGCTATGAGAAAGCGCCACGCTTCCCGAAGGGAGAAAGGCGGACAGGTATCCGGTAA
GCGGCAGGGTCGGAACAGGAGAGCGCACGAGGGAGCTTCCAGGGGGAAACGCCTGGTATCTTTATAGTCC
TGTCGGGTTTCGCCACCTCTGACTTGAGCGTCGATTTTTGTGATGCTCGTCAGGGGGGCGGAGCCTATGG
AAAAACGCCAGCAACGCGGCCTTTTTACGGTTCCTGGCCTTTTGCTGGCCTTTTGCTCACATGTTCTTTC
CTGCGTTATCCCCTGATTCTGTGGATAACCGTATTACCGCCTTTGAGTGAGCTGATACCGCTCGCCGCAG
CCGAACGACCGAGCGCAGCGAGTCAGTGAGCGAGGAAGCGGAAG
Features (pLannotate 1.2.2; 25 found; start..end, strand, type, name):
      5..59      -  misc_feature   bom (fragment): basis of mobility region from pBR322
     79..181     +  repeat_region  ITR: inverted terminal repeat of human adenovirus serotype 5 inverted
    491..874     +  CDS            E4RF1_ADE02: Experimental evidence at protein level: Swiss-Prot protein existence level 1. May modulate tight-junctions functions of infected cells through interactions with PDZ proteins. E4 ORF1 has ben show for Adenovirus 9 to interact with protein involved in tight junction regulation. May play a role in mTOR activation by activating PI3- kinase, thus overriding cellular checkpoint for translation. From Human adenovirus C serotype 2 (HAdV-2) (Human adenovirus 2).
    925..1086    +  CDS            E4RF2_ADE02 (fragment): Protein predicted: Swiss-Prot protein existence level 4. From Human adenovirus C serotype 2 (HAdV-2) (Human adenovirus 2).
   1459..2793    +  CDS            IVa2: PKG1_ADE05 - Experimental evidence at protein level: Swiss-Prot protein existence level 1. Component of the packaging machinery which encapsidates the viral DNA into preformed capsids and transcriptional activator of the viral major late promoter (MLP). Binds, along with packaging proteins 2 and 3, to the specific packaging sequence on the left end of viral genomic DNA and displays ATPase activity thereby providing the power stroke of the packaging machinery. The activity of packaging protein IVa2 is stimulated by protein 33K which acts as a terminase. May be the protein that pumps DNA into th
   2859..3278    -  CDS            IX: CAP9_ADE05 - Experimental evidence at protein level: Swiss-Prot protein existence level 1. Structural component of the virion that acts as a cement protein on the capsid exterior and forms triskelion structures consisting of three molecules that stabilize three hexon trimers at the center of each icosahedral facet and fixes the peripentonal hexons. Dispensable for assembly. During virus entry, recruits the anterograde motor kinesin-1 to the capsid docked at the nuclear pore complex thereby subjecting the docked capsid to a pulling force. The resulting tension leads to capsid disruption, disper
   3440..3743    +  enhancer       CMV enhancer: human cytomegalovirus immediate early enhancer
   3744..3947    +  promoter       CMV promoter: human cytomegalovirus (CMV) immediate early promoter
   3995..4017    +  CDS            3xHA (fragment): three tandem HA epitope tags
   4020..4039    +  CDS            3xHA (fragment): three tandem HA epitope tags
   4065..5387    +  CDS            PPARD: PPARD_HUMAN - Also known as NR1C2, PPARB. Experimental evidence at protein level: Swiss-Prot protein existence level 1. Ligand-activated transcription factor. Receptor that binds peroxisome proliferators such as hypolipidemic drugs and fatty acids. Has a preference for poly-unsaturated fatty acids, such as gamma- linoleic acid and eicosapentanoic acid. Once activated by a ligand, the receptor binds to promoter elements of target genes. Regulates the peroxisomal beta-oxidation pathway of fatty acids. Functions as transcription activator for the acyl-CoA oxidase gene. Decreases expression of NPC
   5428..5512    +  CDS            large T antigen (fragment): large T antigen from SV40 (simian virus 40)
   5535..5656    +  polyA_signal   SV40 poly(A) signal: SV40 polyadenylation signal
   5742..6045    +  enhancer       CMV enhancer: human cytomegalovirus immediate early enhancer
   6046..6249    +  promoter       CMV promoter: human cytomegalovirus (CMV) immediate early promoter
   6294..7010    +  CDS            EGFP: EGFP is a basic (constitutively fluorescent) green fluorescent protein published in 1996, derived from Aequorea victoria. It is reported to be a rapidly-maturing weak dimer with moderate acid sensitivity.
   7042..7126    +  CDS            large T antigen (fragment): large T antigen from SV40 (simian virus 40)
   7149..7270    +  polyA_signal   SV40 poly(A) signal: SV40 polyadenylation signal
   7413..7563    -  misc_signal    Ad5 Ψ: packaging signal for adenovirus serotype 5
   7651..7753    -  repeat_region  ITR: inverted terminal repeat of human adenovirus serotype 5 inverted
   7791..8149    +  rep_origin     f1 ori (sequence partly withheld): f1 bacteriophage origin of replication; arrow indicates direction of (+) strand synthesis
   8219..9013    -  CDS            NeoR/KanR: aminoglycoside phosphotransferase from Tn5; aph(3')-II (or nptII); confers resistance to neomycin, kanamycin, and G418 (Geneticin®)
   9045..9314    -  CDS            tnpA (fragment): TN5P_ECOLX - Also known as tnp. Experimental evidence at protein level: Swiss-Prot protein existence level 1. Mediates transposition of transposon Tn5 by a 'cut and paste' mechanism. First, the monomeric transposase binds the 19 bp inverted DNA repeats flanking the transposon. Then, dimerization of the DNA- bound transposase creates a synaptic DNA complex. After nicking of the first DNA strand, excision of the transposon proceeds through a series of intermediates. The transposase then mediates the insertion of the transposon at a new site by strand transfer. The activity of the wild- type tran
   9359..9673    +  CDS            bla(M) (fragment): β-lactamase lacking the signal sequence; bla(M); allows cytosolic expression of β-lactamase
   9845..10433   +  rep_origin     ori: high-copy-number ColE1/pMB1/pBR322/pUC origin of replication
