[The description below was written by a language model from this plasmid's Addgene catalogue record and pLannotate feature annotations shown in this document.]
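Description:
pAdTrack-PPARdelta is an adenoviral shuttle (transfer) plasmid built on the pAdTrack-CMV backbone for mammalian expression of human PPAR delta (PPARD, also called NR1C2 or PPARB), a ligand-activated nuclear receptor transcription factor. The PPARD coding sequence was inserted between KpnI and XbaI sites, both retained, and carries two HA epitope tags at its N terminus; the feature table detects these as two short HA fragments immediately upstream of the PPARD open reading frame. Expression is driven by the human CMV immediate-early enhancer and promoter and terminated by an SV40 polyadenylation signal. A second, independent CMV-driven cassette encodes EGFP with its own SV40 poly(A), so transfected or infected cells can be tracked by green fluorescence without fusing the reporter to the receptor.

The two cassettes sit among adenovirus serotype 5 elements: inverted terminal repeats, the Ψ packaging signal, and stretches of viral sequence annotated as the IX and IVa2 genes and as E4 ORF1 and part of ORF2. In shuttle vectors of this type, such viral segments serve as homology arms for recombination with an adenoviral backbone plasmid, placing the payload into a replication-defective genome that is then packaged into virus in a complementing cell line. In bacteria the plasmid is maintained by a ColE1/pBR322-type origin (listed as low copy in the catalogue) and selected with kanamycin through the Tn5 NeoR/KanR gene. The catalogue also lists G418 selection, although no eukaryotic promoter for this gene is annotated. An f1 origin and remnants of bla, tnpA and bom are also present. The associated publication concerns PPARδ as an APC-regulated target of nonsteroidal anti-inflammatory drugs, consistent with use for adenovirus-mediated overexpression of tagged PPARδ.
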