Addgene plasmid #16529: pAdTrack-PPARdelta
Depositing lab: Bert Vogelstein. Depositing organization: Johns Hopkins University and School of Medicine. Publication: PPARdelta is an APC-regulated target of nonsteroidal anti-inflammatory drugs. He TC, Chan TA, Vogelstein B, Kinzler KW. Cell. 1999 Oct 29. 99(3):335-45. 10.1016/S0092-8674(00)81664-5 PubMed 10555149.
Backbone
  Vector backbone: pAdTrack-CMV
  Backbone manufacturer: Vogelstein Lab
  Backbone size w/o insert (bp): 9220
  Vector type: Mammalian Expression, Adenoviral
  Selectable markers: Neomycin (select with G418)
Growth in bacteria
  Bacterial resistance: Kanamycin, 50 μg/mL
  Growth temperature: 37°C
  Growth strain: DH5alpha
  Copy number: Low Copy
Gene/Insert
  Gene/Insert name: PPAR delta
  Species: H. sapiens (human)
  Entrez Gene: PPARD (a.k.a. FAAR, NR1C2, NUC1, NUCI, NUCII, PPARB)
  Tag / fusion protein: 2x HA (YDVPDYAS) (N terminal on insert)
  Cloning method: Restriction Enzyme; 5′ cloning site KpnI (not destroyed); 3′ cloning site XbaI (not destroyed)
  Sequencing primers: 5′ na
Terms and licenses: Academic/Nonprofit Terms; Industry Terms: Not Available to Industry
How to cite: pAdTrack-PPARdelta was a gift from Bert Vogelstein (Addgene plasmid # 16529 ; http://n2t.net/addgene:16529 ; RRID:Addgene_16529)
