>Addgene plasmid #16529 | pAdTrack-PPARdelta | addgene partial sequence | sequence record 23056 | 16529 with Ppard-R (catccgaccaaaacggatag)
GGCACTTCTGGAAGCGGCAGTACTGGCACTTGTTGCGGTTCTTCTTCTGAATCTTGCAGCTGCGCTCACA
CTTCTCGTACTCCAGCTTCATGCGGATCGTACGACGGAAGAAGCCCTTGCACCCCTCACATGCATGAACA
CCGTAGTGGAAGCCCGATGCCTTGTCCCCGCACACCCGGCACTCCATGTTGAGGCTGCCGCATGAGGCCC
CGTCACAGCCCATCTGCAGTTGGTCCAGCAGTGAGGGTGGCGAGGAGCTCCGGGAGAGGTCTGTGTAGCT
GCTGGAAGGAAGTGCATGCTGTGGTCCCCCATTGAGCTCTGGGGCTCCTTCTGCCTCTGCCACTTCCTCT
TTCTCCTCCTCTTCCCGGACCTCAGGGGCTTCCTCCTGTGGCTGCTCCATTCCTCGAGCGGCCGCTAGCA
AGCTTGCGTAATCTGGAACATCGTACGAAGCGTAATCTGGAACATCGTATCCCATTTCGGTACCAGATCT
CTAGCGGATCTGACGGTTCACTAAACCAGCTCTGCTTATATAGACCTCCCACCGTACACGCCTACCGCCC
ATTTGCGTCAATGGGGCGGAGTTGTTACGACATTTTGGAAAGTCCCGTTGATTTTGGTGCCAAAA
